Addgene plasmid #240425: HA-KIF5A-FRB
Purpose: +end oriented kinesin for rapalog induced pulling experiments.
Depositing lab: Anna Akhmanova. Publication: Optogenetic and chemical genetic tools for rapid repositioning of vimentin intermediate filaments. Pasolli M, Meiring JCM, Conboy JP, Koenderink GH, Akhmanova A. J Cell Biol. 2025 Sep 1;224(9):e202504004. doi: 10.1083/jcb.202504004. Epub 2025 Jul 8. PubMed 40627079.
Backbone
  Vector backbone: pGFP-C2
  Vector type: Mammalian Expression
  Selectable markers: Neomycin (select with G418)
Growth in bacteria
  Bacterial resistance: Kanamycin, 50 μg/mL
  Growth temperature: 37°C
  Growth strain: DH5alpha
  Copy number: Unknown
Gene/Insert
  Gene/Insert name: KIF5A
  Species: M. musculus (mouse)
  Entrez Gene: Kif5a (a.k.a. D10Bwg0738e, Khc, Kif5, Kns, mKIAA4086)
  Tag / fusion protein: HA (N terminal on insert); FRB (C terminal on insert)
Resource information
  A portion of this plasmid was derived from a plasmid made by: Ginny Farias, Utrecht University, The Netherlands
Terms and licenses: Academic/Nonprofit Terms; Industry Terms: Not Available to Industry
Depositor comments: Please visit https://doi.org/10.1101/2024.11.21.624725 for bioRxiv preprint.
How to cite: HA-KIF5A-FRB was a gift from Anna Akhmanova (Addgene plasmid # 240425 ; http://n2t.net/addgene:240425 ; RRID:Addgene_240425)
