[The description below was written by a language model from this plasmid's Addgene catalogue record and pLannotate feature annotations shown in this document.]
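Description:
HA-KIF5A-FRB is a mammalian expression plasmid of about 6.1 kb built on a pGFP-C2-type backbone. No GFP coding sequence appears in the feature table, which suggests the fluorescent protein was replaced by the epitope tag. It is propagated in E. coli through a high-copy ColE1/pUC origin and also carries an f1 phage origin. A single Tn5 NeoR/KanR gene is driven by tandem bacterial (bla-type) and SV40 early promoters and terminated by the HSV TK polyadenylation signal. This gene gives kanamycin resistance in bacteria and G418 selection in mammalian cells. The short bGH poly(A), ble and SV40 large T antigen fragments annotated in the table appear to be backbone remnants rather than functional elements.

The payload is a CMV enhancer/promoter-driven fusion protein terminated by the SV40 poly(A) signal. It begins with a triple HA epitope tag, followed by a fragment of mouse Kif5a of roughly 1.7 kb. This is shorter than a full-length kinesin heavy chain, so it is probably a truncated motor, although the record does not define its boundaries. At the C terminus is FRB*, the T2098L variant of the FKBP-rapamycin binding domain, which binds rapamycin analogues such as AP21967.

KIF5A is a plus-end-directed microtubule motor. Adding rapalog dimerises the FRB-tagged kinesin with a co-expressed partner, normally an FKBP-fused cargo, and so couples that cargo to the moving motor. The stated purpose is rapalog-induced pulling experiments, and the associated work used such tools to rapidly reposition vimentin intermediate filaments in cells. The HA tag allows the motor to be detected by immunostaining or blotting.
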