Features (pLannotate 1.2.2; 16 found; start..end, strand, type, name):
     62..78      -  polyA_signal   bGH poly(A) signal (fragment): bovine growth hormone polyadenylation signal
    300..888     +  rep_origin     ori: high-copy-number ColE1/pMB1/pBR322/pUC origin of replication
   1063..1366    +  enhancer       CMV enhancer: human cytomegalovirus immediate early enhancer
   1367..1570    +  promoter       CMV promoter: human cytomegalovirus (CMV) immediate early promoter
   1618..1707    +  CDS            3xHA: three tandem HA epitope tags
   1723..1741    +  misc_feature   MCS (fragment): multiple cloning site
   1750..3426    +  CDS            Kif5a (fragment): KIF5A_MOUSE - Also known as Kiaa4086, Kif5, Nkhc1. Experimental evidence at protein level: Swiss-Prot protein existence level 1. Microtubule-dependent motor required for slow axonal transport of neurofilament proteins (NFH, NFM and NFL) (PubMed:12682084). Can induce formation of neurite-like membrane protrusions in non-neuronal cells in a ZFYVE27-dependent manner. The ZFYVE27-KIF5A complex contributes to the vesicular transport of VAPA, VAPB, SURF4, RAB11A, RAB11B and RTN3 proteins in neurons (PubMed:21976701). Required for anterograde axonal transportation of MAPK8IP3/JIP3 which is essential
   3445..3723    +  CDS            FRB*: T2098L mutant of FKBP-rapamycin binding domain of human FRAP binds synthetic ligands such as AP21967
   3749..3833    +  CDS            large T antigen (fragment): large T antigen from SV40 (simian virus 40)
   3856..3977    +  polyA_signal   SV40 poly(A) signal: SV40 polyadenylation signal
   4011..4439    -  rep_origin     f1 ori (sequence partly withheld): f1 bacteriophage origin of replication; arrow indicates direction of (+) strand synthesis
   4466..4570    +  promoter       AmpR promoter: bla
   4572..4929    +  promoter       SV40 promoter: SV40 enhancer and early promoter
   4964..5758    +  CDS            NeoR/KanR: aminoglycoside phosphotransferase from Tn5; aph(3')-II (or nptII); confers resistance to neomycin, kanamycin, and G418 (Geneticin®)
   5779..5931    +  CDS            ble (fragment): BLE_KLEPN - Experimental evidence at protein level: Swiss-Prot protein existence level 1. Binding protein with a strong affinity to the bleomycin family of antibiotics. Binds to CL990; an antimitotic-antibiotic compound. From Klebsiella pneumoniae.
   5990..6037    +  polyA_signal   HSV TK poly(A) signal: herpes simplex virus thymidine kinase polyadenylation signal (Cole and Stacy, 1985)
>Addgene plasmid #240425 | HA-KIF5A-FRB | addgene full sequence | sequence record 481811 | Addgene NGS Result
CACTCTGTCGATACCCCACCGAGACCCCATTGGGGCCAATACGCCCGCGTTTCTTCCTTTTCCCCACCCC
ACCCCCCAAGTTCGGGTGAAGGCCCAGGGCTCGCAGCCAACGTCGGGGCGGCAGGCCCTGCCATAGCCTC
AGGTTACTCATATATACTTTAGATTGATTTAAAACTTCATTTTTAATTTAAAAGGATCTAGGTGAAGATC
CTTTTTGATAATCTCATGACCAAAATCCCTTAACGTGAGTTTTCGTTCCACTGAGCGTCAGACCCCGTAG
AAAAGATCAAAGGATCTTCTTGAGATCCTTTTTTTCTGCGCGTAATCTGCTGCTTGCAAACAAAAAAACC
ACCGCTACCAGCGGTGGTTTGTTTGCCGGATCAAGAGCTACCAACTCTTTTTCCGAAGGTAACTGGCTTC
AGCAGAGCGCAGATACCAAATACTGTTCTTCTAGTGTAGCCGTAGTTAGGCCACCACTTCAAGAACTCTG
TAGCACCGCCTACATACCTCGCTCTGCTAATCCTGTTACCAGTGGCTGCTGCCAGTGGCGATAAGTCGTG
TCTTACCGGGTTGGACTCAAGACGATAGTTACCGGATAAGGCGCAGCGGTCGGGCTGAACGGGGGGTTCG
TGCACACAGCCCAGCTTGGAGCGAACGACCTACACCGAACTGAGATACCTACAGCGTGAGCTATGAGAAA
GCGCCACGCTTCCCGAAGGGAGAAAGGCGGACAGGTATCCGGTAAGCGGCAGGGTCGGAACAGGAGAGCG
CACGAGGGAGCTTCCAGGGGGAAACGCCTGGTATCTTTATAGTCCTGTCGGGTTTCGCCACCTCTGACTT
GAGCGTCGATTTTTGTGATGCTCGTCAGGGGGGCGGAGCCTATGGAAAAACGCCAGCAACGCGGCCTTTT
TACGGTTCCTGGCCTTTTGCTGGCCTTTTGCTCACATGTTCTTTCCTGCGTTATCCCCTGATTCTGTGGA
TAACCGTATTACCGCCATGCATTAGTTATTAATAGTAATCAATTACGGGGTCATTAGTTCATAGCCCATA
TATGGAGTTCCGCGTTACATAACTTACGGTAAATGGCCCGCCTGGCTGACCGCCCAACGACCCCCGCCCA
TTGACGTCAATAATGACGTATGTTCCCATAGTAACGCCAATAGGGACTTTCCATTGACGTCAATGGGTGG
AGTATTTACGGTAAACTGCCCACTTGGCAGTACATCAAGTGTATCATATGCCAAGTACGCCCCCTATTGA
CGTCAATGACGGTAAATGGCCCGCCTGGCATTATGCCCAGTACATGACCTTATGGGACTTTCCTACTTGG
CAGTACATCTACGTATTAGTCATCGCTATTACCATGGTGATGCGGTTTTGGCAGTACATCAATGGGCGTG
GATAGCGGTTTGACTCACGGGGATTTCCAAGTCTCCACCCCATTGACGTCAATGGGAGTTTGTTTTGGCA
CCAAAATCAACGGGACTTTCCAAAATGTCGTAACAACTCCGCCCCATTGACGCAAATGGGCGGTAGGCGT
GTACGGTGGGAGGTCTATATAAGCAGAGCTGGTTTAGTGAACCGTCAGATCCGCTAGCGCTACCGGTGCC
CACCATGTACCCATACGATGTTCCTGACTATGCGGGCTATCCCTATGACGTCCCGGACTATGCAGGATCC
TATCCATATGACGTTCCAGATTACGCTGGATCCGTGTACAAGTCCGGACTCAGATCTCGAGGGGCCACCA
TGGCGGAGACTAACAACGAATGCAGCATCAAGGTGCTTTGCCGATTTCGGCCCCTGAACCAGGCCGAGAT
TCTGCGGGGGGACAAGTTCATCCCCATTTTCCAAGGGGACGACAGCGTCATTATTGGGGGAAAGCCATAT
GTCTTTGACCGCGTCTTCCCCCCAAACACCACTCAGGAGCAGGTTTACCACGCCTGTGCCATGCAGATCG
TCAAAGACGTCCTTGCTGGTTACAATGGCACAATCTTCGCTTATGGACAGACATCCTCAGGGAAAACGCA
TACCATGGAGGGGAAGCTGCACGACCCTCAGCTGATGGGCATCATTCCCCGGATCGCTCGAGACATCTTC
AACCACATCTACTCCATGGATGAGAACCTTGAATTCCACATTAAGGTATCTTACTTCGAGATTTACCTGG
ATAAGATCCGTGACCTTTTGGATGTGACCAAGACGAACCTGTCCGTGCATGAGGACAAAAACCGGGTGCC
GTTTGTCAAGGGTTGTACCGAACGCTTTGTGTCCAGCCCAGAGGAGATTCTGGATGTGATCGATGAGGGG
AAGTCCAACCGTCACGTAGCTGTCACCAACATGAACGAGCACAGTTCTCGGAGCCACAGCATCTTCCTCA
TCAACATCAAGCAGGAGAACGTAGAGACCGAGCAGAAGCTCAGCGGGAAGCTGTACCTCGTGGATCTGGC
CGGAAGCGAGAAGGTCAGCAAGACAGGGGCAGAGGGAGCCGTTCTGGACGAGGCAAAGAATATCAACAAG
TCGCTGTCGGCCCTGGGGAACGTGATCTCTGCACTGGCAGAGGGCACCAAAAGCTACGTGCCGTACCGCG
ACAGCAAAATGACGAGGATTCTCCAGGACTCTCTGGGAGGGAACTGCAGGACTACCATGTTCATCTGCTG
CTCGCCGTCCAGCTACAATGACGCAGAGACCAAGTCCACGCTCATGTTTGGACAGCGGGCGAAGACCATC
AAGAACACTGCCTCAGTGAATCTGGAGCTGACTGCTGAGCAGTGGAAGAAGAAGTATGAGAAGGAGAAGG
AGAAGACCAAGGCCCAGAAGGAGACAATTGCGAAGCTAGAGGCTGAGCTTAGCCGGTGGCGCAATGGAGA
GAATGTGCCTGAGACTGAGCGCCTGGCTGGAGAGGACTCAGCTCTGGGAGCTGAGCTCTGCGAGGAGACC
CCTGTGAATGACAACTCATCCATTGTGGTACGCATCGCACCTGAGGAAAGGCAGAAATATGAGGAAGAGA
TCCGCCGTCTCTACAAGCAGCTTGATGACAAGGATGATGAGATCAACCAGCAGAGCCAGCTCATTGAGAA
GCTGAAGCAGCAGATGCTGGACCAGGAAGAGCTGCTCGTGTCCACTCGGGGAGACAACGAGAAGGTCCAG
CGGGAGCTTAGCCACCTGCAGTCCGAGAACGATGCTGCGAAGGACGAGGTGAAGGAAGTGCTGCAGGCCC
TAGAGGAGCTGGCGGTCAACTACGACCAGAAGTCCCAGGAGGTGGAGGAGAAGAGCCAGCAGAACCAGCT
GCTGGTGGACGAGCTGTCCCAGAAAGTGGCCACCATGCTGTCCCTGGAGTCCGAGCTACAGCGGCTCCAG
GAGGTCAGTGGACACCAGCGAAAGCGGATCGCTGAGGTGCTGAATGGGCTGATGAGGGACCTGAGTGGTA
GCGGCAGCGGTAGCATCCTCTGGCATGAGATGTGGCATGAAGGCCTGGAAGAGGCATCTCGTTTGTACTT
TGGGGAAAGGAACGTGAAAGGCATGTTTGAGGTGCTGGAGCCCTTGCATGCTATGATGGAACGGGGCCCC
CAGACTCTGAAGGAAACATCCTTTAATCAGGCCTATGGTCGAGATTTAATGGAGGCCCAAGAGTGGTGCA
GGAAGTACATGAAATCAGGGAATGTCAAGGACCTCCTCCAAGCCTGGGACCTCTATTATCATGTGTTCCG
ACGAATCTCAAAGTAGGGATCCACCGGATCTAGATAACTGATCATAATCAGCCATACCACATTTGTAGAG
GTTTTACTTGCTTTAAAAAACCTCCCACACCTCCCCCTGAACCTGAAACATAAAATGAATGCAATTGTTG
TTGTTAACTTGTTTATTGCAGCTTATAATGGTTACAAATAAAGCAATAGCATCACAAATTTCACAAATAA
AGCATTTTTTTCACTGCATTCTAGTTGTGGTTTGTCCAAACTCATCAATGTATCTTAACGCGTAAATTGT
AAGCGTTAATATTTTGTTAAAATTCGCGTTAAATTTTTGTTAAATCAGCTCATTTTTTAACCAATAGGCC
GAAATCGGCAAAATCCCTTATAAATCAAAAGAATAGACCGAGATAGGGT
[37 nt withheld, positions 4110-4146]
AAAGAACGTGGACTCCAACGTCAAAGG
[49 nt withheld, positions 4174-4222]
T
[91 nt withheld, positions 4224-4314]
G
[124 nt withheld, positions 4316-4439]
CAGGTGGCACTTTTCGGGGAAATGTGCGCGGAACCCCTATTTGTTTATTTTTCTAAATACATTCAAATAT
GTATCCGCTCATGAGACAATAACCCTGATAAATGCTTCAATAATATTGAAAAAGGAAGAGTCCTGAGGCG
GAAAGAACCAGCTGTGGAATGTGTGTCAGTTAGGGTGTGGAAAGTCCCCAGGCTCCCCAGCAGGCAGAAG
TATGCAAAGCATGCATCTCAATTAGTCAGCAACCAGGTGTGGAAAGTCCCCAGGCTCCCCAGCAGGCAGA
AGTATGCAAAGCATGCATCTCAATTAGTCAGCAACCATAGTCCCGCCCCTAACTCCGCCCATCCCGCCCC
TAACTCCGCCCAGTTCCGCCCATTCTCCGCCCCATGGCTGACTAATTTTTTTTATTTATGCAGAGGCCGA
GGCCGCCTCGGCCTCTGAGCTATTCCAGAAGTAGTGAGGAGGCTTTTTTGGAGGCCTAGGCTTTTGCAAA
GATCGATCAAGAGACAGGATGAGGATCGTTTCGCATGATTGAACAAGATGGATTGCACGCAGGTTCTCCG
GCCGCTTGGGTGGAGAGGCTATTCGGCTATGACTGGGCACAACAGACAATCGGCTGCTCTGATGCCGCCG
TGTTCCGGCTGTCAGCGCAGGGGCGCCCGGTTCTTTTTGTCAAGACCGACCTGTCCGGTGCCCTGAATGA
ACTGCAAGACGAGGCAGCGCGGCTATCGTGGCTGGCCACGACGGGCGTTCCTTGCGCAGCTGTGCTCGAC
GTTGTCACTGAAGCGGGAAGGGACTGGCTGCTATTGGGCGAAGTGCCGGGGCAGGATCTCCTGTCATCTC
ACCTTGCTCCTGCCGAGAAAGTATCCATCATGGCTGATGCAATGCGGCGGCTGCATACGCTTGATCCGGC
TACCTGCCCATTCGACCACCAAGCGAAACATCGCATCGAGCGAGCACGTACTCGGATGGAAGCCGGTCTT
GTCGATCAGGATGATCTGGACGAAGAGCATCAGGGGCTCGCGCCAGCCGAACTGTTCGCCAGGCTCAAGG
CGAGCATGCCCGACGGCGAGGATCTCGTCGTGACCCATGGCGATGCCTGCTTGCCGAATATCATGGTGGA
AAATGGCCGCTTTTCTGGATTCATCGACTGTGGCCGGCTGGGTGTGGCGGACCGCTATCAGGACATAGCG
TTGGCTACCCGTGATATTGCTGAAGAGCTTGGCGGCGAATGGGCTGACCGCTTCCTCGTGCTTTACGGTA
TCGCCGCTCCCGATTCGCAGCGCATCGCCTTCTATCGCCTTCTTGACGAGTTCTTCTGAGCGGGACTCTG
GGGTTCGAAATGACCGACCAAGCGACGCCCAACCTGCCATCACGAGATTTCGATTCCACCGCCGCCTTCT
ATGAAAGGTTGGGCTTCGGAATCGTTTTCCGGGACGCCGGCTGGATGATCCTCCAGCGCGGGGATCTCAT
GCTGGAGTTCTTCGCCCACCCTAGGGGGAGGCTAACTGAAACACGGAAGGAGACAATACCGGAAGGAACC
CGCGCTATGACGGCAATAAAAAGACAGAATAAAACGCACGGTGTTGGGTCGTTTGTTCATAAACGCGGGG
TTCGGTCCCAGGGCTGG
